>Addgene plasmid #63314 | pFusX2-32 | depositor partial sequence | sequence record 105146 | pFusX2_CTT
AGTCTTAAGCGTCTCCCTGACCCCGGACCAAGTGGTGGCTATCGCCAGCCACGATGGCGGCAAGCAAGCG
CTCGAAACGGTGCAGCGGCTGTTGCCGGTGCTGTGCCAGGACCATGGCCTGACCCCGGACCAAGTGGTGG
CTATCGCCAGCAACGGTGGCGGCAAGCAAGCGCTCGAAACGGTGCAGCGGCTGTTGCCGGTGCTGTGCCA
GGACCATGGCCTGACCCCGGACCAAGTGGTGGCTATCGCCAGCAACGGTGGCGGCAAGCAAGCGCTCGAA
ACGGTGCAGCGGCTGTTGCCGGTGCTGTGCCAGGACCATGGCGAGACGTC
