>Addgene plasmid #63314 | pFusX2-32 | depositor partial sequence | sequence record 105147 | FusX2
CGTCTCCCTGACCCCGGACCAAGTGGTGGCTATCGAGACCGGCGCCGCTACGGGCGCGTCCCATTCGCCA
TTCAGGCTGCGCAACTGTTGGGAAGGGCGATCGGTGCGGGCTCTTCGCTATTACGCCAGCTGGCGAAAGG
GGGATGTGCTGCAAGGCGATTAAGTTGGGAACGCCAGGGTTTTCCCAGTCACGACGTTGTAAAACGACGG
CCAGTGAGCGCGCGTAATCGACTCACTATAGGGCGAATTGGGTACCGGGCCCCCCCTCGAGGTCCTCCAG
CTTTTGTTCCCTTTAGTGAGGGTTAATTGCGCGCTTGGCGTAATCATGGTCATAGCTGTTTCCTGTGTGA
AATTGTTATCCGCTCACAATTCCACACAACATACGAGCCGGAAGCATAAAGTGTAAAGCCTGGGGTGCCT
AATGAGTGAGCTAACTCACATTAATTGCGTTGCGCTCACTGCCCGCTTTCCACCGGTGGTCTCTGGCGGC
AAGCAAGCGCTCGAAACGGTGCAGCGGCTGTTGCCGGTGCTGTGCCAGGACCATGGCGAGACGTCTAGAC
CAGCCAGGACAGAAATGCCTCGACTTCGCTGCTACCCAAGGTTGCCGGGTGACGCACACCGTGGAAACGG
ATGAAGGCACGAACCCAGTGGACATAAGCCTGTTCGGTTCGTAAGCTGTAATGCAAGTAGCGTATGCGCT
CACGCAACTGGTCCAGAACCTTGACCGAACGCAGCGGTGGTAACGGCGCAGTGGCGGTTTTCATGGCTTG
TTATGACTGTTTTTTTGGGGTACAGTCTATGCCTCGGGCATCCAAGCAGCAAGCGCGTTACGCCGTGGGT
CGATGTTTGATGTTATGGAGCAGCAACGATGTTACGCAGCAGGGCAGTCGCCCTAAAACAAAGTTAAACA
TTATGAGGGAAGCGGTGATCGCCGAAGTATCGACTCAACTATCAGAGGTAGTTGGCGTCATCGAGCGCCA
TCTCGAACCGACGTTGCTGGCCGTACATTTGTACGGCTCCGCAGTGGATGGCGGCCTGAAGCCACACAGT
GATATTGATTTGCTGGTTACGGTGACCGTAAGGCTTGATGAAACAACGCGGCGAGCTTTGATCAACGACC
TTTTGGAAACTTCGGCTTCCCCTGGAGAGAGCGAGATTCTCCGCGCTGTAGAAGTCACCATTGTTGTGCA
CGACGACATCATTCCGTGGCGTTATCCAGCTAAGCGCGAACTGCAATTTGGAGAATGGCAGCGCAATGAC
ATTCTTGCAGGTATCTTCGAGCCAGCCACGATCGACATTGATCTGGCTATCTTGCTGACAAAAGCAAGAG
AACATAGCGTTGCCTTGGTAGGTCCAGCGGCGGAGGAACTCTTTGATCCGGTTCCTGAACAGGATCTATT
TGAGGCGCTAAATGAAACCTTAACGCTATGGAACTCGCCGCCCGACTGGGCTGGCGATGAGCGAAATGTA
GTGCTTACGTTGTCCCGCATTTGGTACAGCGCAGTAACCGGCAAAATCGCGCCGAAGGATGTCGCTGCCG
ACTGGGCAATGGAGCGCCTGCCGGCCCAGTATCAGCCCGTCATACTTGAAGCTAGACAGGCTTATCTTGG
ACAAGAAGAAGATCGCTTGGCCTCGCGCGCAGATCAGTTGGAAGAATTTGTCCACTACGTGAAAGGCGAG
ATCACCAAGGTAGTCGGCAAATAACCCTCGAGCCACCCATGACCAAAATCCCTTAACGTGAGTTACGCGT
CGTTCCACTGAGCGTCAGACCCCGTAGAAAAGATCAAAGGATCTTCTTGAGATCCTTTTTTTCTGCGCGT
AATCTGCTGCTTGCAAACAAAAAAACCACCGCTACCAGCGGTGGTTTGTTTGCCGGATCAAGAGCTACCA
ACTCTTTTTCCGAAGGTAACTGGCTTCAGCAGAGCGCAGATACCAAATACTGTCCTTCTAGTGTAGCCGT
AGTTAGGCCACCACTTCAAGAACTCTGTAGCACCGCCTACATACCTCGCTCTGCTAATCCTGTTACCAGT
GGCTGCTGCCAGTGGCGATAAGTCGTGTCTTACCGGGTTGGACTCAAGACGATAGTTACCGGATAAGGCG
CAGCGGTCGGGCTGAACGGGGGGTTCGTGCACACAGCCCAGCTTGGAGCGAACGACCTACACCGAACTGA
GATACCTACAGCGTGAGCATTGAGAAAGCGCCACGCTTCCCGAAGGGAGAAAGGCGGACAGGTATCCGGT
AAGCGGCAGGGTCGGAACAGGAGAGCGCACGAGGGAGCTTCCAGGGGGAAACGCCTGGTATCTTTATAGT
CCTGTCGGGTTTCGCCACCTCTGACTTGAGCGTCGATTTTTGTGATGCTCGTCAGGGGGGCGGAGCCTAT
GGAAAAACGCCAGCAACGCGGCCTTTTTACGGTTCCTGGCCTTTTGCTGGCCTTTTGCTCACATGTTCTT
TCCTGCGTTATCCCCTGATTCTGTGGATAACCGTATTACCGCCTTTGAGTGAGCTGATACCGCTCGCCGC
AGCCGAACGACCGAGCGCAGCGAGTCAGTGAGCGAGGAAGCGGAAGAGCGCCCAATACGCAAACCGCCTC
TCCCCGCGCGTTGGCCGATTCATTAATGCAGCTGGCACGACAGGTTTCCCGACTGGAAAGCGGGCAGTGA
GCGCAACGCAATTAATACGCGTACCGCTAGCCAGGAAGAGTTTGTAGAAACGCAAAAAGGCCATCCGTCA
GGATGGCCTTCTGCTTAGTTTGATGCCTGGCAGTTTATGGCGGGCGTCCTGCCCGCCACCCTCCGGGCCG
TTGCTTCACAACGTTCAAATCCGCTCCCGGCGGATTTGTCCTACTCAGGAGAGCGTTCACCGACAAACAA
CAGATAAAACGAAAGGCCCAGTCTTCCGACTGAGCCTTTCGTTTTATTTGATGCCTGGCAGTTCCCTACT
CTCGCGTTAACGCTAGCATGGATGTTTTCCCAGTCACGACGTTGTAAAACGACGGCCAGTCTTAAG
