>Addgene plasmid #63314 | pFusX2-32 | addgene partial sequence | sequence record 115575 | pCR8_R1 5'-cgaaccgaacaggcttatgt-3'
TGCGTCACCCGGCAACCTTGGGTAGCAGCGAAGTCGAGGCATTTCTGTCCTGGCTGGTCTAGACGTCTCG
CCATGGTCCTGGCACAGCACCGGCAACAGCCGCTGCACCGTTTCGAGCGCTTGCTTGCCGCCACCGTTGC
TGGCGATAGCCACCACTTGGTCCGGGGTCAGGCCATGGTCCTGGCACAGCACCGGCAACAGCCGCTGCAC
CGTTTCGAGCGCTTGCTTGCCGCCACCGTTGCTGGCGATAGCCACCACTTGGTCCGGGGTCAGGCCATGG
TCCTGGCACAGCACCGGCAACAGCCGCTGCACCGTTTCGAGCGCTTGCTTGCCGCCATCGTGGCTGGCGA
TAGCCACCACTTGGTCCGGGGTCAGGGAGACGCTTAAGACTGGCCGTCGTTTTACAACGTCGTGACTGGG
AAAACATCCATGCTAGCGTTAACGCGAGAGTAGGGAACTGCCAGGCATCAAATAAAACGAAAGGCTCAGT
CGGAAGACTGGGCCTTTCGTTTTATCTGTTGTTTGTCGGTGAACGCTCTCCTGAGTAGGACAAATCCGCC
GGGAGCGGATTTGAACGTTGTGAAGCAACGGCCCGGAGGGTGGCGGGCAGGACGCCCGCCATAAACTGCC
AGGCATCAAACTAAGCAGAAGGCCATCCTGACGGATGGCCTTTTTGCGTTTCTACAAACTCTTCCTGGCT
AGCGGTACGCGTATTAATT
