[The description below was written by a language model from this plasmid's Addgene catalogue record.]
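Description:
pFusX2-32 is a bacterial library plasmid from the FusX TALE assembly system, a toolkit designed to build custom TAL effector arrays in a rapid one-step reaction. It is built on the FusX2 backbone (about 3 kb without the insert), is maintained at high copy number in standard E. coli cloning strains, and is selected with spectinomycin. The record does not name the origin of replication or give a feature map, so backbone details beyond the resistance marker cannot be stated. The listed sequencing primers are pCR8-type primers that read across the insert.

The payload is a synthetic, pre-assembled trimer of TALE repeats carrying the repeat-variable diresidues HD, NG and NG. Under the standard TALE code HD recognises cytosine and NG recognises thymine, which matches the alternative insert name X2_CTT. This particular plasmid supplies RVD positions 4 to 6 of the final array, so it is one member of a set of FusX2 plasmids that together cover the possible triplets for that slot. The trimer was cloned into the backbone through BsaI sites that were destroyed in the process, as is typical of Golden Gate-style cloning with type IIS enzymes.

In use, a researcher picks the plasmid matching the desired triplet at each position of the target sequence and combines these library members with a receiver vector to generate a full-length TALE DNA-binding domain, typically fused to a nuclease to form a TALEN for genome editing. The plasmid is therefore an assembly intermediate rather than an expression construct, and no promoter, tag or reporter is recorded for it.
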