Addgene plasmid #63314: pFusX2-32
Purpose: Encodes RVD positions 4-6 in TALEN assembly
Depositing lab: Stephen Ekker. Depositing organization: Mayo Foundation for Medical Education and Research. Publication: FusX: A rapid one-step TALE assembly system for genome science. Ma AC, McNulty MS, Tanya PL, Jarryd CM, Martinez-Galvez G, Argue DP, Lee HB, Urban MD, Bullard CE, Blackburn PR, Man TK, Clark KJ, Ekker SC. Hum Gene Ther. 2016 Jun;27(6):451-63. doi: 10.1089/hum.2015.172 PubMed 26854857.
Backbone
  Vector backbone: FusX2
  Backbone size w/o insert (bp): 3006
  Vector type: TALEN
Growth in bacteria
  Bacterial resistance: Spectinomycin, 50 μg/mL
  Growth temperature: 37°C
  Growth strain: DH5alpha
  Copy number: High Copy
Gene/Insert
  Gene/Insert name: HD NG NG (alt name: X2_CTT)
  Species: Synthetic
  Mutation: none
  Cloning method: Restriction Enzyme; 5′ cloning site BsaI (destroyed during cloning); 3′ cloning site BsaI (destroyed during cloning)
  Sequencing primers: 5′ pCR8_F1; 3′ pCR8_R1
Terms and licenses: Academic/Nonprofit Terms; Industry Terms: Not Available to Industry
How to cite: pFusX2-32 was a gift from Stephen Ekker (Addgene plasmid # 63314 ; http://n2t.net/addgene:63314 ; RRID:Addgene_63314)
